>Addgene plasmid #135365 | miniABEMax V82G nSaCas9 | addgene full sequence | sequence record 267722 | Addgene NGS Result
TACAATCTGCTCTGATGCCGCATAGTTAAGCCAGTATCTGCTCCCTGCTTGTGTGTTGGAGGTCGCTGAG
TAGTGCGCGAGCAAAATTTAAGCTACAACAAGGCAAGGCTTGACCGACAATTGCATGAAGAATCTGCTTA
GGGTTAGGCGTTTTGCGCTGCTTCGCGATGTACGGGCCAGATATACGCGTTGACATTGATTATTGACTAG
TTATTAATAGTAATCAATTACGGGGTCATTAGTTCATAGCCCATATATGGAGTTCCGCGTTACATAACTT
ACGGTAAATGGCCCGCCTGGCTGACCGCCCAACGACCCCCGCCCATTGACGTCAATAATGACGTATGTTC
CCATAGTAACGCCAATAGGGACTTTCCATTGACGTCAATGGGTGGAGTATTTACGGTAAACTGCCCACTT
GGCAGTACATCAAGTGTATCATATGCCAAGTACGCCCCCTATTGACGTCAATGACGGTAAATGGCCCGCC
TGGCATTATGCCCAGTACATGACCTTATGGGACTTTCCTACTTGGCAGTACATCTACGTATTAGTCATCG
CTATTACCATGGTGATGCGGTTTTGGCAGTACATCAATGGGCGTGGATAGCGGTTTGACTCACGGGGATT
TCCAAGTCTCCACCCCATTGACGTCAATGGGAGTTTGTTTTGGCACCAAAATCAACGGGACTTTCCAAAA
TGTCGTAACAACTCCGCCCCATTGACGCAAATGGGCGGTAGGCGTGTACGGTGGGAGGTCTATATAAGCA
GAGCTCTCTGGCTAACTAGAGAACCCACTGCTTACTGGCTTATCGAAATTAATACGACTCACTATAGGGA
GACCCAAGCTGGCTAGCGCCACCATGAAACGGACAGCCGACGGAAGCGAGTTCGAGTCACCAAAGAAGAA
GCGGAAAGTCTCTGAGGTGGAGTTTTCCCACGAGTACTGGATGAGACATGCCCTGACCCTGGCCAAGAGG
GCACGCGATGAGAGGGAGGTGCCTGTGGGAGCCGTGCTGGTGCTGAACAATAGAGTGATCGGCGAGGGCT
GGAACAGAGCCATCGGCCTGCACGACCCAACAGCCCATGCCGAAATTATGGCCCTGAGACAGGGCGGCCT
GGTCATGCAGAACTACAGACTGATTGACGCCACCCTGTACGGCACATTCGAGCCTTGCGTGATGTGCGCC
GGCGCCATGATCCACTCTAGGATCGGCCGCGTGGTGTTTGGCGTGAGGAACGCAAAAACCGGCGCCGCAG
GCTCCCTGATGGACGTGCTGCACTACCCCGGCATGAATCACCGCGTCGAAATTACCGAGGGAATCCTGGC
AGATGAATGTGCCGCCCTGCTGTGCTATTTCTTTCGGATGCCTAGACAGGTGTTCAATGCTCAGAAGAAG
GCCCAGAGCTCCACCGACTCCGGAGGATCTAGCGGAGGCTCCTCTGGCTCTGAGACACCTGGCACAAGCG
AGAGCGCAACACCTGAAAGCAGCGGGGGCAGCAGCGGGGGGTCAGGGAAGCGAAATTACATTCTGGGGCT
GGCCATTGGCATTACATCAGTGGGCTATGGCATCATTGACTACGAGACAAGGGACGTGATCGACGCCGGC
GTGAGACTGTTCAAGGAGGCCAACGTGGAGAACAATGAGGGCCGGAGATCCAAGAGGGGAGCAAGGCGCC
TGAAGCGGAGAAGGCGCCACAGAATCCAGAGAGTGAAGAAGCTGCTGTTCGATTACAACCTGCTGACCGA
CCACTCCGAGCTGTCTGGCATCAATCCTTATGAGGCCAGAGTGAAGGGCCTGTCCCAGAAGCTGTCTGAG
GAGGAGTTTAGCGCCGCCCTGCTGCACCTGGCAAAGAGGAGAGGCGTGCACAACGTGAATGAGGTGGAGG
AGGACACCGGCAACGAGCTGTCCACAAAGGAGCAGATCAGCCGCAATTCCAAGGCCCTGGAGGAGAAGTA
TGTGGCCGAGCTGCAGCTGGAGCGGCTGAAGAAGGATGGCGAGGTGAGGGGCTCCATCAATCGCTTCAAG
ACCTCTGACTACGTGAAGGAGGCCAAGCAGCTGCTGAAGGTGCAGAAGGCCTACCACCAGCTGGATCAGT
CCTTTATCGATACATATATCGACCTGCTGGAGACAAGGCGCACATACTATGAGGGACCAGGAGAGGGCTC
TCCCTTCGGCTGGAAGGACATCAAGGAGTGGTACGAGATGCTGATGGGCCACTGCACCTATTTTCCAGAG
GAGCTGAGAAGCGTGAAGTACGCCTATAACGCCGATCTGTACAACGCCCTGAATGACCTGAACAACCTGG
TCATCACCAGGGATGAGAACGAGAAGCTGGAGTACTATGAGAAGTTCCAGATCATCGAGAACGTGTTCAA
GCAGAAGAAGAAGCCTACACTGAAGCAGATCGCCAAGGAGATCCTGGTGAACGAGGAGGACATCAAGGGC
TACCGCGTGACCTCCACAGGCAAGCCAGAGTTCACCAATCTGAAGGTGTATCACGATATCAAGGACATCA
CAGCCCGGAAGGAGATCATCGAGAACGCCGAGCTGCTGGATCAGATCGCCAAGATCCTGACCATCTATCA
GAGCTCCGAGGACATCCAGGAGGAGCTGACCAACCTGAATAGCGAGCTGACACAGGAGGAGATCGAGCAG
ATCAGCAATCTGAAGGGCTACACCGGCACACACAACCTGAGCCTGAAGGCCATCAATCTGATCCTGGATG
AGCTGTGGCACACAAACGACAATCAGATCGCCATCTTTAACCGGCTGAAGCTGGTGCCAAAGAAGGTGGA
CCTGTCCCAGCAGAAGGAGATCCCAACCACACTGGTGGACGATTTCATCCTGTCTCCCGTGGTGAAGCGG
AGCTTCATCCAGAGCATCAAAGTGATCAACGCCATCATCAAGAAGTACGGCCTGCCCAATGATATCATCA
TCGAGCTGGCCAGGGAGAAGAACTCCAAGGACGCCCAGAAGATGATCAATGAGATGCAGAAGAGGAACCG
CCAGACCAATGAGCGGATCGAGGAGATCATCAGAACCACAGGCAAGGAGAACGCCAAGTACCTGATCGAG
AAGATCAAGCTGCACGATATGCAGGAGGGCAAGTGTCTGTATTCTCTGGAGGCCATCCCTCTGGAGGACC
TGCTGAACAATCCATTCAACTACGAGGTGGATCACATCATCCCCCGGAGCGTGAGCTTCGACAATTCTTT
TAACAATAAGGTGCTGGTGAAGCAGGAGGAGAACAGCAAGAAGGGCAATAGGACCCCTTTCCAGTACCTG
TCTAGCTCCGATTCTAAGATCAGCTACGAGACATTCAAGAAGCACATCCTGAATCTGGCCAAGGGCAAGG
GCCGCATCAGCAAGACCAAGAAGGAGTACCTGCTGGAGGAGCGGGACATCAACAGATTCTCCGTGCAGAA
GGACTTCATCAACCGGAATCTGGTGGACACCAGATACGCCACACGCGGCCTGATGAATCTGCTGCGGTCT
TATTTCAGAGTGAACAATCTGGATGTGAAGGTGAAGAGCATCAACGGCGGCTTCACCTCCTTTCTGCGGA
GAAAGTGGAAGTTTAAGAAGGAGCGCAACAAGGGCTATAAGCACCACGCCGAGGATGCCCTGATCATCGC
CAATGCCGACTTCATCTTTAAGGAGTGGAAGAAGCTGGACAAGGCCAAGAAAGTGATGGAGAACCAGATG
TTCGAGGAGAAGCAGGCCGAGAGCATGCCCGAGATCGAGACAGAGCAGGAGTACAAGGAGATTTTCATCA
CACCTCACCAGATCAAGCACATCAAGGACTTCAAGGACTACAAGTATTCTCACAGGGTGGATAAGAAGCC
CAACCGCGAGCTGATCAATGACACCCTGTATAGCACACGGAAGGACGATAAGGGCAATACCCTGATCGTG
AACAATCTGAACGGCCTGTACGACAAGGATAATGACAAGCTGAAGAAGCTGATCAACAAGTCTCCCGAGA
AGCTGCTGATGTACCACCACGATCCTCAGACATATCAGAAGCTGAAGCTGATCATGGAGCAGTACGGCGA
CGAGAAGAACCCACTGTATAAGTACTATGAGGAGACAGGCAACTACCTGACAAAGTATAGCAAGAAGGAT
AATGGCCCCGTGATCAAGAAGATCAAGTACTATGGCAACAAGCTGAATGCCCACCTGGACATCACCGACG
ATTACCCTAACTCTCGCAATAAGGTGGTGAAGCTGAGCCTGAAGCCATACCGGTTCGACGTGTACCTGGA
CAACGGCGTGTATAAGTTTGTGACAGTGAAGAATCTGGATGTGATCAAGAAGGAGAACTACTATGAGGTG
AACAGCAAGTGCTACGAGGAGGCCAAGAAGCTGAAGAAGATCAGCAACCAGGCCGAGTTCATCGCCTCTT
TTTACAACAATGACCTGATCAAGATCAATGGCGAGCTGTATAGAGTGATCGGCGTGAACAATGATCTGCT
GAACAGAATCGAAGTGAATATGATCGACATCACCTACAGGGAGTATCTGGAGAACATGAATGATAAGAGG
CCCCCTCGCATCATCAAGACCATCGCCTCTAAGACACAGAGCATCAAGAAGTACAGCACAGACATCCTGG
GGAACCTGTATGAAGTCAAGAGCAAGAAACATCCTCAGATTATCAAGAAAGGCTCTGGTGGTTCTCCCAA
GAAGAAGAGGAAAGTCTCTGGTGGTTCTAAGCGACCTGCCGCCACAAAGAAGGCTGGACAGGCTAAGAAG
AAGAAAGATTACAAAGACGATGACGATAAGGGATCCGGCGCAACAAACTTCTCTCTGCTGAAACAAGCCG
GAGATGTCGAAGAGAATCCTGGACCGATGGCCAAGCCTTTGTCTCAAGAAGAATCCACCCTCATTGAAAG
AGCAACGGCTACAATCAACAGCATCCCCATCTCTGAAGACTACAGCGTCGCCAGCGCAGCTCTCTCTAGC
GACGGCCGCATCTTCACTGGTGTCAATGTATATCATTTTACTGGGGGACCTTGTGCAGAACTCGTGGTGC
TGGGCACTGCTGCTGCTGCGGCAGCTGGCAACCTGACTTGTATCGTCGCGATCGGAAATGAGAACAGGGG
CATCTTGAGCCCCTGCGGACGGTGCCGACAGGTGCTTCTCGATCTGCATCCTGGGATCAAAGCCATAGTG
AAGGACAGTGATGGACAGCCGACGGCAGTTGGGATTCGTGAATTGCTGCCCTCTGGTTATGTGTGGGAGG
GCTAAGAATTCTGCAGATATCCAGCACAGTGGCGGCCGCTCGAGTCTAGAGGGCCCGTTTAAACCCGCTG
ATCAGCCTCGACTGTGCCTTCTAGTTGCCAGCCATCTGTTGTTTGCCCCTCCCCCGTGCCTTCCTTGACC
CTGGAAGGTGCCACTCCCACTGTCCTTTCCTAATAAAATGAGGAAATTGCATCGCATTGTCTGAGTAGGT
GTCATTCTATTCTGGGGGGTGGGGTGGGGCAGGACAGCAAGGGGGAGGATTGGGAAGACAATAGCAGGCA
TGCTGGGGATGCGGTGGGCTCTATGGCTTCTGAGGCGGAAAGAACCAGCTGGGGCTCTAGGGGGTATCCC
C
[124 nt withheld, positions 5602-5725]
C
[91 nt withheld, positions 5727-5817]
A
[49 nt withheld, positions 5819-5867]
CCTTTGACGTTGGAGTCCACGTTCTTT
[37 nt withheld, positions 5895-5931]
ACCCTATCTCGGTCTATTCTTTTGATTTATAAGGGATTTTGCCGATTTCGGCCTATTGGTTAAAAAATGA
GCTGATTTAACAAAAATTTAACGCGAATTAATTCTGTGGAATGTGTGTCAGTTAGGGTGTGGAAAGTCCC
CAGGCTCCCCAGCAGGCAGAAGTATGCAAAGCATGCATCTCAATTAGTCAGCAACCAGGTGTGGAAAGTC
CCCAGGCTCCCCAGCAGGCAGAAGTATGCAAAGCATGCATCTCAATTAGTCAGCAACCATAGTCCCGCCC
CTAACTCCGCCCATCCCGCCCCTAACTCCGCCCAGTTCCGCCCATTCTCCGCCCCATGGCTGACTAATTT
TTTTTATTTATGCAGAGGCCGAGGCCGCCTCTGCCTCTGAGCTATTCCAGAAGTAGTGAGGAGGCTTTTT
TGGAGGCCTAGGCTTTTGCAAAAAGCTCCCGGGAGCTTGTATATCCATTTTCGGATCTGATCAAGAGACA
GGATGAGGATCGTTTCGCATGATTGAACAAGATGGATTGCACGCAGGTTCTCCGGCCGCTTGGGTGGAGA
GGCTATTCGGCTATGACTGGGCACAACAGACAATCGGCTGCTCTGATGCCGCCGTGTTCCGGCTGTCAGC
GCAGGGGCGCCCGGTTCTTTTTGTCAAGACCGACCTGTCCGGTGCCCTGAATGAACTGCAGGACGAGGCA
GCGCGGCTATCGTGGCTGGCCACGACGGGCGTTCCTTGCGCAGCTGTGCTCGACGTTGTCACTGAAGCGG
GAAGGGACTGGCTGCTATTGGGCGAAGTGCCGGGGCAGGATCTCCTGTCATCTCACCTTGCTCCTGCCGA
GAAAGTATCCATCATGGCTGATGCAATGCGGCGGCTGCATACGCTTGATCCGGCTACCTGCCCATTCGAC
CACCAAGCGAAACATCGCATCGAGCGAGCACGTACTCGGATGGAAGCCGGTCTTGTCGATCAGGATGATC
TGGACGAAGAGCATCAGGGGCTCGCGCCAGCCGAACTGTTCGCCAGGCTCAAGGCGCGCATGCCCGACGG
CGAGGATCTCGTCGTGACCCATGGCGATGCCTGCTTGCCGAATATCATGGTGGAAAATGGCCGCTTTTCT
GGATTCATCGACTGTGGCCGGCTGGGTGTGGCGGACCGCTATCAGGACATAGCGTTGGCTACCCGTGATA
TTGCTGAAGAGCTTGGCGGCGAATGGGCTGACCGCTTCCTCGTGCTTTACGGTATCGCCGCTCCCGATTC
GCAGCGCATCGCCTTCTATCGCCTTCTTGACGAGTTCTTCTGAGCGGGACTCTGGGGTTCGAAATGACCG
ACCAAGCGACGCCCAACCTGCCATCACGAGATTTCGATTCCACCGCCGCCTTCTATGAAAGGTTGGGCTT
CGGAATCGTTTTCCGGGACGCCGGCTGGATGATCCTCCAGCGCGGGGATCTCATGCTGGAGTTCTTCGCC
CACCCCAACTTGTTTATTGCAGCTTATAATGGTTACAAATAAAGCAATAGCATCACAAATTTCACAAATA
AAGCATTTTTTTCACTGCATTCTAGTTGTGGTTTGTCCAAACTCATCAATGTATCTTATCATGTCTGTAT
ACCGTCGACCTCTAGCTAGAGCTTGGCGTAATCATGGTCATAGCTGTTTCCTGTGTGAAATTGTTATCCG
CTCACAATTCCACACAACATACGAGCCGGAAGCATAAAGTGTAAAGCCTGGGGTGCCTAATGAGTGAGCT
AACTCACATTAATTGCGTTGCGCTCACTGCCCGCTTTCCAGTCGGGAAACCTGTCGTGCCAGCTGCATTA
ATGAATCGGCCAACGCGCGGGGAGAGGCGGTTTGCGTATTGGGCGCTCTTCCGCTTCCTCGCTCACTGAC
TCGCTGCGCTCGGTCGTTCGGCTGCGGCGAGCGGTATCAGCTCACTCAAAGGCGGTAATACGGTTATCCA
CAGAATCAGGGGATAACGCAGGAAAGAACATGTGAGCAAAAGGCCAGCAAAAGGCCAGGAACCGTAAAAA
GGCCGCGTTGCTGGCGTTTTTCCATAGGCTCCGCCCCCCTGACGAGCATCACAAAAATCGACGCTCAAGT
CAGAGGTGGCGAAACCCGACAGGACTATAAAGATACCAGGCGTTTCCCCCTGGAAGCTCCCTCGTGCGCT
CTCCTGTTCCGACCCTGCCGCTTACCGGATACCTGTCCGCCTTTCTCCCTTCGGGAAGCGTGGCGCTTTC
TCATAGCTCACGCTGTAGGTATCTCAGTTCGGTGTAGGTCGTTCGCTCCAAGCTGGGCTGTGTGCACGAA
CCCCCCGTTCAGCCCGACCGCTGCGCCTTATCCGGTAACTATCGTCTTGAGTCCAACCCGGTAAGACACG
ACTTATCGCCACTGGCAGCAGCCACTGGTAACAGGATTAGCAGAGCGAGGTATGTAGGCGGTGCTACAGA
GTTCTTGAAGTGGTGGCCTAACTACGGCTACACTAGAAGAACAGTATTTGGTATCTGCGCTCTGCTGAAG
CCAGTTACCTTCGGAAAAAGAGTTGGTAGCTCTTGATCCGGCAAACAAACCACCGCTGGTAGCGGTGGTT
TTTTTGTTTGCAAGCAGCAGATTACGCGCAGAAAAAAAGGATCTCAAGAAGATCCTTTGATCTTTTCTAC
GGGGTCTGACGCTCAGTGGAACGAAAACTCACGTTAAGGGATTTTGGTCATGAGATTATCAAAAAGGATC
TTCACCTAGATCCTTTTAAATTAAAAATGAAGTTTTAAATCAATCTAAAGTATATATGAGTAAACTTGGT
CTGACAGTTACCAATGCTTAATCAGTGAGGCACCTATCTCAGCGATCTGTCTATTTCGTTCATCCATAGT
TGCCTGACTCCCCGTCGTGTAGATAACTACGATACGGGAGGGCTTACCATCTGGCCCCAGTGCTGCAATG
ATACCGCGAGACCCACGCTCACCGGCTCCAGATTTATCAGCAATAAACCAGCCAGCCGGAAGGGCCGAGC
GCAGAAGTGGTCCTGCAACTTTATCCGCCTCCATCCAGTCTATTAATTGTTGCCGGGAAGCTAGAGTAAG
TAGTTCGCCAGTTAATAGTTTGCGCAACGTTGTTGCCATTGCTACAGGCATCGTGGTGTCACGCTCGTCG
TTTGGTATGGCTTCATTCAGCTCCGGTTCCCAACGATCAAGGCGAGTTACATGATCCCCCATGTTGTGCA
AAAAAGCGGTTAGCTCCTTCGGTCCTCCGATCGTTGTCAGAAGTAAGTTGGCCGCAGTGTTATCACTCAT
GGTTATGGCAGCACTGCATAATTCTCTTACTGTCATGCCATCCGTAAGATGCTTTTCTGTGACTGGTGAG
TACTCAACCAAGTCATTCTGAGAATAGTGTATGCGGCGACCGAGTTGCTCTTGCCCGGCGTCAATACGGG
ATAATACCGCGCCACATAGCAGAACTTTAAAAGTGCTCATCATTGGAAAACGTTCTTCGGGGCGAAAACT
CTCAAGGATCTTACCGCTGTTGAGATCCAGTTCGATGTAACCCACTCGTGCACCCAACTGATCTTCAGCA
TCTTTTACTTTCACCAGCGTTTCTGGGTGAGCAAAAACAGGAAGGCAAAATGCCGCAAAAAAGGGAATAA
GGGCGACACGGAAATGTTGAATACTCATACTCTTCCTTTTTCAATATTATTGAAGCATTTATCAGGGTTA
TTGTCTCATGAGCGGATACATATTTGAATGTATTTAGAAAAATAAACAAATAGGGGTTCCGCGCACATTT
CCCCGAAAAGTGCCACCTGACGTCGACGGATCGGGAGATCTCCCGATCCCCTATGGTGCACTCTCAG
Features (pLannotate 1.2.2; 22 found; start..end, strand, type, name):
    192..571     +  enhancer       CMV enhancer: human cytomegalovirus immediate early enhancer
    572..775     +  promoter       CMV promoter: human cytomegalovirus (CMV) immediate early promoter
    771..804     +  LTR            5' LTR (truncated) (fragment): truncated 5' long terminal repeat (LTR) from HIV-1
    820..838     +  promoter       T7 promoter: promoter for bacteriophage T7 RNA polymerase
    921..1415    +  CDS            tadA: TADA_ECOLI - Also known as yfhC. Experimental evidence at protein level: Swiss-Prot protein existence level 1. Catalyzes the deamination of adenosine to inosine at the wobble position 34 of tRNA(Arg2). Essential for cell viability. From Escherichia coli (strain K12).
   1518..4673    +  CDS            cas9: CAS9_STAAU - Experimental evidence at protein level: Swiss-Prot protein existence level 1. CRISPR (clustered regularly interspaced short palindromic repeat) is an adaptive immune system that provides protection against mobile genetic elements (viruses, transposable elements and conjugative plasmids). CRISPR clusters contain spacers, sequences complementary to antecedent mobile elements, and target invading nucleic acids. CRISPR clusters are transcribed and processed into CRISPR RNA (crRNA). In type II CRISPR systems correct processing of pre-crRNA requires a trans- encoded small RNA (tracrRNA)
   4857..5255    +  CDS            BSD: blasticidin S deaminase; Aspergillus terreus BSD; confers resistance to blasticidin
   5332..5556    +  polyA_signal   bGH poly(A) signal: bovine growth hormone polyadenylation signal
   5560..5581    +  promoter       SV40 promoter (fragment): SV40 enhancer and early promoter
   5602..6030    +  rep_origin     f1 ori (sequence partly withheld): f1 bacteriophage origin of replication; arrow indicates direction of (+) strand synthesis
   6044..6373    +  promoter       SV40 promoter: SV40 enhancer and early promoter
   6440..7231    +  CDS            neo: KKA2_KLEPN - Also known as kan, nptII. Experimental evidence at protein level: Swiss-Prot protein existence level 1. Resistance to kanamycin, neomycin, paromomycin, ribostamycin, butirosin and gentamicin B. From Klebsiella pneumoniae.
   7255..7413    +  CDS            ble (fragment): BLE_KLEPN - Experimental evidence at protein level: Swiss-Prot protein existence level 1. Binding protein with a strong affinity to the bleomycin family of antibiotics. Binds to CL990; an antimitotic-antibiotic compound. From Klebsiella pneumoniae.
   7408..7529    +  polyA_signal   SV40 poly(A) signal: SV40 polyadenylation signal
   7602..7618    -  protein_bind   lac operator: The lac repressor binds to the lac operator to inhibit transcription in E. coli. This inhibition can be relieved by adding lactose or isopropyl-β-D-thiogalactopyranoside (IPTG). lac repressor encoded by lacI
   7626..7656    -  promoter       lac promoter: promoter for the E. coli lac operon
   7671..7692    -  protein_bind   CAP binding site: CAP binding activates transcription in the presence of cAMP. E. coli catabolite activator protein
   7705..7797    -  CDS            lacI (fragment): lac repressor; lacI; The lac repressor binds to the lac operator to inhibit transcription in E. coli. This inhibition can be relieved by adding lactose or isopropyl-β-D-thiogalactopyranoside (IPTG).
   7980..8568    -  rep_origin     ori: high-copy-number ColE1/pMB1/pBR322/pUC origin of replication
   8739..9599    -  CDS            AmpR: β-lactamase; bla; confers resistance to ampicillin, carbenicillin, and related antibiotics
   9600..9704    -  promoter       AmpR promoter: bla
   9763..37      -  misc_feature   bom (fragment) (across the origin): basis of mobility region from pBR322
