[The description below was written by a language model from this plasmid's Addgene catalogue record and pLannotate feature annotations shown in this document.]
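Description:
miniABEMax V82G nSaCas9 is a mammalian expression plasmid built on the pcDNA3.1(+) backbone that encodes a compact adenine base editor for CRISPR applications. The synthetic insert joins a single evolved TadA adenosine deaminase monomer of the ABEMax lineage, carrying a V82G substitution, to the N-terminal side of a Staphylococcus aureus Cas9 nickase (D10A). In this type of editor, the guide-directed nickase opens the target DNA and nicks one strand while the deaminase converts adenosine to inosine on the exposed strand, giving A-to-G changes without a double-strand break. The associated work concerns SaCas9 adenine base editors with reduced RNA off-target activity and improved on-target DNA editing, and this variant belongs to that set.

The feature table shows the fusion transcribed from the CMV immediate early enhancer and promoter, with a T7 promoter just upstream of the coding region. A blasticidin S deaminase coding sequence lies downstream of Cas9 and ahead of the bGH polyadenylation signal, apparently within the same transcription unit. How it is linked to the editor is not annotated. This matches the catalogue's listing of blasticidin as the mammalian selectable marker. The backbone's SV40 promoter-driven neomycin resistance cassette with SV40 poly(A) signal is also annotated, although the catalogue does not list it as a marker. No guide RNA expression cassette is annotated, so the guide would presumably need to be supplied separately.

In bacteria, the 9.8 kb plasmid is maintained through a high-copy ColE1/pUC-type origin and selected with ampicillin via β-lactamase. An f1 origin is also present.
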