Addgene plasmid #135365: miniABEMax V82G nSaCas9
Purpose: Expression of SaCas9 nickase (D10A) with single evolved TadA monomer (ABEMax) with a V82G substitution
Depositing lab: Alex Hewitt. Depositing organization: University of Tasmania. Publication: Engineering domain-inlaid SaCas9 adenine base editors with reduced RNA off-targets and increased on-target DNA editing. Nguyen Tran MT, Mohd Khalid MKN, Wang Q, Walker JKR, Lidgerwood GE, Dilworth KL, Lisowski L, Pebay A, Hewitt AW. Nat Commun. 2020 Sep 25;11(1):4871. doi: 10.1038/s41467-020-18715-y. PubMed 32978399.
Backbone
  Vector backbone: pcDNA3.1(+)
  Vector type: Mammalian Expression, CRISPR
  Selectable markers: Blasticidin
Growth in bacteria
  Bacterial resistance: Ampicillin, 100 μg/mL
  Growth temperature: 30°C
  Growth strain: NEB Stable
  Copy number: High Copy
Gene/Insert
  Gene/Insert name: miniABEMax V82G nSaCas9
  Species: Synthetic
  Mutation: (V82G)
  Cloning method: Restriction Enzyme; 5′ cloning site Unknown (unknown if destroyed)
Terms and licenses: Academic/Nonprofit Terms; Industry Terms: Not Available to Industry
How to cite: miniABEMax V82G nSaCas9 was a gift from Alex Hewitt (Addgene plasmid # 135365 ; http://n2t.net/addgene:135365 ; RRID:Addgene_135365)
