>Addgene plasmid #135365 | miniABEMax V82G nSaCas9 | depositor partial sequence | sequence record 261041 | insert: nSaCas9 (D10A) with N terminus miniABEMax (evolved ecTadA [V82G])
ATGAAACGGACAGCCGACGGAAGCGAGTTCGAGTCACCAAAGAAGAAGCGGAAAGTCTCTGAGGTGGAGT
TTTCCCACGAGTACTGGATGAGACATGCCCTGACCCTGGCCAAGAGGGCACGCGATGAGAGGGAGGTGCC
TGTGGGAGCCGTGCTGGTGCTGAACAATAGAGTGATCGGCGAGGGCTGGAACAGAGCCATCGGCCTGCAC
GACCCAACAGCCCATGCCGAAATTATGGCCCTGAGACAGGGCGGCCTGGTCATGCAGAACTACAGACTGA
TTGACGCCACCCTGTACGGCACATTCGAGCCTTGCGTGATGTGCGCCGGCGCCATGATCCACTCTAGGAT
CGGCCGCGTGGTGTTTGGCGTGAGGAACGCAAAAACCGGCGCCGCAGGCTCCCTGATGGACGTGCTGCAC
TACCCCGGCATGAATCACCGCGTCGAAATTACCGAGGGAATCCTGGCAGATGAATGTGCCGCCCTGCTGT
GCTATTTCTTTCGGATGCCTAGACAGGTGTTCAATGCTCAGAAGAAGGCCCAGAGCTCCACCGACTCCGG
AGGATCTAGCGGAGGCTCCTCTGGCTCTGAGACACCTGGCACAAGCGAGAGCGCAACACCTGAAAGCAGC
GGGGGCAGCAGCGGGGGGTCAGGGAAGCGAAATTACATTCTGGGGCTGGCCATTGGCATTACATCAGTGG
GCTATGGCATCATTGACTACGAGACAAGGGACGTGATCGACGCCGGCGTGAGACTGTTCAAGGAGGCCAA
CGTGGAGAACAATGAGGGCCGGAGATCCAAGAGGGGAGCAAGGCGCCTGAAGCGGAGAAGGCGCCACAGA
ATCCAGAGAGTGAAGAAGCTGCTGTTCGATTACAACCTGCTGACCGACCACTCCGAGCTGTCTGGCATCA
ATCCTTATGAGGCCAGAGTGAAGGGCCTGTCCCAGAAGCTGTCTGAGGAGGAGTTTAGCGCCGCCCTGCT
GCACCTGGCAAAGAGGAGAGGCGTGCACAACGTGAATGAGGTGGAGGAGGACACCGGCAACGAGCTGTCC
ACAAAGGAGCAGATCAGCCGCAATTCCAAGGCCCTGGAGGAGAAGTATGTGGCCGAGCTGCAGCTGGAGC
GGCTGAAGAAGGATGGCGAGGTGAGGGGCTCCATCAATCGCTTCAAGACCTCTGACTACGTGAAGGAGGC
CAAGCAGCTGCTGAAGGTGCAGAAGGCCTACCACCAGCTGGATCAGTCCTTTATCGATACATATATCGAC
CTGCTGGAGACAAGGCGCACATACTATGAGGGACCAGGAGAGGGCTCTCCCTTCGGCTGGAAGGACATCA
AGGAGTGGTACGAGATGCTGATGGGCCACTGCACCTATTTTCCAGAGGAGCTGAGAAGCGTGAAGTACGC
CTATAACGCCGATCTGTACAACGCCCTGAATGACCTGAACAACCTGGTCATCACCAGGGATGAGAACGAG
AAGCTGGAGTACTATGAGAAGTTCCAGATCATCGAGAACGTGTTCAAGCAGAAGAAGAAGCCTACACTGA
AGCAGATCGCCAAGGAGATCCTGGTGAACGAGGAGGACATCAAGGGCTACCGCGTGACCTCCACAGGCAA
GCCAGAGTTCACCAATCTGAAGGTGTATCACGATATCAAGGACATCACAGCCCGGAAGGAGATCATCGAG
AACGCCGAGCTGCTGGATCAGATCGCCAAGATCCTGACCATCTATCAGAGCTCCGAGGACATCCAGGAGG
AGCTGACCAACCTGAATAGCGAGCTGACACAGGAGGAGATCGAGCAGATCAGCAATCTGAAGGGCTACAC
CGGCACACACAACCTGAGCCTGAAGGCCATCAATCTGATCCTGGATGAGCTGTGGCACACAAACGACAAT
CAGATCGCCATCTTTAACCGGCTGAAGCTGGTGCCAAAGAAGGTGGACCTGTCCCAGCAGAAGGAGATCC
CAACCACACTGGTGGACGATTTCATCCTGTCTCCCGTGGTGAAGCGGAGCTTCATCCAGAGCATCAAAGT
GATCAACGCCATCATCAAGAAGTACGGCCTGCCCAATGATATCATCATCGAGCTGGCCAGGGAGAAGAAC
TCCAAGGACGCCCAGAAGATGATCAATGAGATGCAGAAGAGGAACCGCCAGACCAATGAGCGGATCGAGG
AGATCATCAGAACCACAGGCAAGGAGAACGCCAAGTACCTGATCGAGAAGATCAAGCTGCACGATATGCA
GGAGGGCAAGTGTCTGTATTCTCTGGAGGCCATCCCTCTGGAGGACCTGCTGAACAATCCATTCAACTAC
GAGGTGGATCACATCATCCCCCGGAGCGTGAGCTTCGACAATTCTTTTAACAATAAGGTGCTGGTGAAGC
AGGAGGAGAACAGCAAGAAGGGCAATAGGACCCCTTTCCAGTACCTGTCTAGCTCCGATTCTAAGATCAG
CTACGAGACATTCAAGAAGCACATCCTGAATCTGGCCAAGGGCAAGGGCCGCATCAGCAAGACCAAGAAG
GAGTACCTGCTGGAGGAGCGGGACATCAACAGATTCTCCGTGCAGAAGGACTTCATCAACCGGAATCTGG
TGGACACCAGATACGCCACACGCGGCCTGATGAATCTGCTGCGGTCTTATTTCAGAGTGAACAATCTGGA
TGTGAAGGTGAAGAGCATCAACGGCGGCTTCACCTCCTTTCTGCGGAGAAAGTGGAAGTTTAAGAAGGAG
CGCAACAAGGGCTATAAGCACCACGCCGAGGATGCCCTGATCATCGCCAATGCCGACTTCATCTTTAAGG
AGTGGAAGAAGCTGGACAAGGCCAAGAAAGTGATGGAGAACCAGATGTTCGAGGAGAAGCAGGCCGAGAG
CATGCCCGAGATCGAGACAGAGCAGGAGTACAAGGAGATTTTCATCACACCTCACCAGATCAAGCACATC
AAGGACTTCAAGGACTACAAGTATTCTCACAGGGTGGATAAGAAGCCCAACCGCGAGCTGATCAATGACA
CCCTGTATAGCACACGGAAGGACGATAAGGGCAATACCCTGATCGTGAACAATCTGAACGGCCTGTACGA
CAAGGATAATGACAAGCTGAAGAAGCTGATCAACAAGTCTCCCGAGAAGCTGCTGATGTACCACCACGAT
CCTCAGACATATCAGAAGCTGAAGCTGATCATGGAGCAGTACGGCGACGAGAAGAACCCACTGTATAAGT
ACTATGAGGAGACAGGCAACTACCTGACAAAGTATAGCAAGAAGGATAATGGCCCCGTGATCAAGAAGAT
CAAGTACTATGGCAACAAGCTGAATGCCCACCTGGACATCACCGACGATTACCCTAACTCTCGCAATAAG
GTGGTGAAGCTGAGCCTGAAGCCATACCGGTTCGACGTGTACCTGGACAACGGCGTGTATAAGTTTGTGA
CAGTGAAGAATCTGGATGTGATCAAGAAGGAGAACTACTATGAGGTGAACAGCAAGTGCTACGAGGAGGC
CAAGAAGCTGAAGAAGATCAGCAACCAGGCCGAGTTCATCGCCTCTTTTTACAACAATGACCTGATCAAG
ATCAATGGCGAGCTGTATAGAGTGATCGGCGTGAACAATGATCTGCTGAACAGAATCGAAGTGAATATGA
TCGACATCACCTACAGGGAGTATCTGGAGAACATGAATGATAAGAGGCCCCCTCGCATCATCAAGACCAT
CGCCTCTAAGACACAGAGCATCAAGAAGTACAGCACAGACATCCTGGGGAACCTGTATGAAGTCAAGAGC
AAGAAACATCCTCAGATTATCAAGAAAGGCTCTGGTGGTTCTCCCAAGAAGAAGAGGAAAGTCTCTGGTG
GTTCTAAGCGACCTGCCGCCACAAAGAAGGCTGGACAGGCTAAGAAGAAGAAAGATTACAAAGACGATGA
CGATAAGGGATCCGGCGCAACAAACTTCTCTCTGCTGAAACAAGCCGGAGATGTCGAAGAGAATCCTGGA
CCGATGGCCAAGCCTTTGTCTCAAGAAGAATCCACCCTCATTGAAAGAGCAACGGCTACAATCAACAGCA
TCCCCATCTCTGAAGACTACAGCGTCGCCAGCGCAGCTCTCTCTAGCGACGGCCGCATCTTCACTGGTGT
CAATGTATATCATTTTACTGGGGGACCTTGTGCAGAACTCGTGGTGCTGGGCACTGCTGCTGCTGCGGCA
GCTGGCAACCTGACTTGTATCGTCGCGATCGGAAATGAGAACAGGGGCATCTTGAGCCCCTGCGGACGGT
GCCGACAGGTGCTTCTCGATCTGCATCCTGGGATCAAAGCCATAGTGAAGGACAGTGATGGACAGCCGAC
GGCAGTTGGGATTCGTGAATTGCTGCCCTCTGGTTATGTGTGGGAGGGCTAA
